>Addgene plasmid #18660 | pNL-EGFP/TRETightdU3 | depositor full sequence | sequence record 8805 | Author sequence
TGGAAGGGCTAATTTGGTCCCAAAAAAGACAAGAGATCCTTGATCTGTGGATCTACCACACACAAGGCTA
CTTCCCTGATTGGCAGAACTACACACCAGGGCCAGGGATCAGATATCCACTGACCTTTGGATGGTGCTTC
AAGTTAGTACCAGTTGAACCAGAGCAAGTAGAAGAGGCCAAATAAGGAGAGAAGAACAGCTTGTTACACC
CTATGAGCCAGCATGGGATGGAGGACCCGGAGGGAGAAGTATTAGTGTGGAAGTTTGACAGCCTCCTAGC
ATTTCGTCACATGGCCCGAGAGCTGCATCCGGAGTACTACAAAGACTGCTGACATCGAGCTTTCTACAAG
GGACTTTCCGCTGGGGACTTTCCAGGGAGGTGTGGCCTGGGCGGGACTGGGGAGTGGCGAGCCCTCAGAT
GCTACATATAAGCAGCTGCTTTTTGCCTGTACTGGGTCTCTCTGGTTAGACCAGATCTGAGCCTGGGAGC
TCTCTGGCTAACTAGGGAACCCACTGCTTAAGCCTCAATAAAGCTTGCCTTGAGTGCTCAAAGTAGTGTG
TGCCCGTCTGTTGTGTGACTCTGGTAACTAGAGATCCCTCAGACCCTTTTAGTCAGTGTGGAAAATCTCT
AGCAGTGGCGCCCGAACAGGGACTTGAAAGCGAAAGTAAAGCCAGAGGAGATCTCTCGACGCAGGACTCG
GCTTGCTGAAGCGCGCACGGCAAGAGGCGAGGGGCGGCGACTGGTGAGTACGCCAAAAATTTTGACTAGC
GGAGGCTAGAAGGAGAGAGATGGGTGCGAGAGCGTCGGTATTAAGCGGGGGAGAATTAGATAAATGGGAA
AAAATTCGGTTAAGGCCAGGGGGAAAGAAACAATATAAACTAAAACATATAGTATGGGCAAGCAGGGAGC
TAGAACGATTCGCAGTTAATCCTGGCCTTTTAGAGACATCAGAAGGCTGTAGACAAATACTGGGACAGCT
ACAACCATCCCTTCAGACAGGATCAGAAGAACTTAGATCATTATATAATACAATAGCAGTCCTCTATTGT
GTGCATCAAAGGATAGATGTAAAAGACACCAAGGAAGCCTTAGATAAGATAGAGGAAGAGCAAAACAAAG
TAAGAAAAAGGCACAGCAAGCAGCAGCTGACACAGGAAACAACAGCCAGGTCAGCCAAAATTACCCTATA
GTGCAGAACCTCCAGGGGCAAATGGTACATCAGGCCATATCACCTAGAACTTTAAATATGACTCCGCCCA
TCCCGCCCCTAACTCCGCCCAGTTCCGCCCATTCTCCGCCCCATGGCTGACTAATTTTTTTTATTTATGC
AGAGGCCGAGGCCGCCTCGGCCTCTGAGCTATTCCAGAAGTAGTGAGGAGGCTTTTTTGGAGGCCTAGGC
TTTTGCAAATGCATAAAAGAAAAGGGGGGATTGGGGGGTACAGTGCAGGGGAAAGAATAGTAGACATAAT
AGCAACAGACATACAAACTAAAGAATTACAAAAACAAATTACAAAAATTCAAAATTTTCGGGTTTATTAC
AGGGACAGCAGAGATCCACAATTGGAGAAGTGAATTATATAAATATAAAGTAGTAAAAATTGAACCATTA
GGAGTAGCACCCACCAAGGCAAAGAGAAGAGTGGTGCAGAGAGAAAAAAGAGCAGTGGGAATAGGAGCTT
TGTTCCTTGGGTTCTTGGGAGCAGCAGGAAGCACTATGGGCGCAGCGTCAATGACGCTGACGGTACAGGC
CAGACAATTATTGTCTGGTATAGTGCAGCAGCAGAACAATTTGCTGAGGGCTATTGAGGCGCAACAGCAT
CTGTTGCAACTCACAGTCTGGGGCATCAAGCAGCTCCAGGCAAGAATCCTGGCTGTGGAAAGATACCTAA
AGGATCAACAGCTCCTGGGGATTTGGGGTTGCTCTGGAAAACTCATTTGCACCACTGCTGTGCCTTGGAA
TGCTAGTTGGAGTAATAAATCTCTGGAACAGATTTGGAATAACATGACCTGGATGGAGTGGGACAGAGAA
ATTAACAATTACACAAGCTTAATACACTCCTTAATTGAAGAATCGCAAAACCAGCAAGAAAAGAATGAAC
AAGAATTATTGGAATTAGATAAATGGGCAAGTTTGTGGAATTGGTTTAACATAACAAATTGGCTGTGGTA
TATAAAATTATTCATAATGATAGTAGGAGGCTTGGTAGGTTTAAGAATAGTTTTTGCTGTACTTTCTGTA
GTGAATAGAGTTAGGCAGGGATATTCACCATTATCGTTTCAGACCCACCTCCCAATCCCGAGGGGACCCG
ACAGGCCCGAAGGAATAGAAGAAGAAGGTGGAGAGAGAGACAGAGACAGATCCATTCGATTAGTGAACGG
ATCTAGTTCCTCCCACCGTACACGCCTACCTCGACCCATCGGCCCTTTCGTCTTCACTCGAGTTTACTCC
CTATCAGTGATAGAGAACGTATGTCGAGTTTACTCCCTATCAGTGATAGAGAACGATGTCGAGTTTACTC
CCTATCAGTGATAGAGAACGTATGTCGAGTTTACTCCCTATCAGTGATAGAGAACGTATGTCGAGTTTAC
TCCCTATCAGTGATAGAGAACGTATGTCGAGTTTATCCCTATCAGTGATAGAGAACGTATGTCGAGTTTA
CTCCCTATCAGTGATAGAGAACGTATGTCGAGGTAGGCGTGTACGGTGGGAGGCCTATATAAGCAGAGCT
CGTTTAGTGAACCGTCAGATCGCCTGGGATCCCCGCGGATGGTGAGCAAGGGCGAGGAGCTGTTCACCGG
GGTGGTGCCCATCCTGGTCGAGCTGGACGGCGACGTAAACGGCCACAAGTTCAGCGTGTCCGGCGAGGGC
GAGGGCGATGCCACCTACGGCAAGCTGACCCTGAAGTTCATCTGCACCACCGGCAAGCTGCCCGTGCCCT
GGCCCACCCTCGTGACCACCCTGACCTACGGCGTGCAGTGCTTCAGCCGCTACCCCGACCACATGAAGCA
GCACGACTTCTTCAAGTCCGCCATGCCCGAAGGCTACGTCCAGGAGCGCACCATCTTCTTCAAGGACGAC
GGCAACTACAAGACCCGCGCCGAGGTGAAGTTCGAGGGCGACACCCTGGTGAACCGCATCGAGCTGAAGG
GCATCGACTTCAAGGAGGACGGCAACATCCTGGGGCACAAGCTGGAGTACAACTACAACAGCCACAACGT
CTATATCATGGCCGACAAGCAGAAGAACGGCATCAAGGTGAACTTCAAGATCCGCCACAACATCGAGGAC
GGCAGCGTGCAGCTCGCCGACCACTACCAGCAGAACACCCCCATCGGCGACGGCCCCGTGCTGCTGCCCG
ACAACCACTACCTGAGCACCCAGTCCGCCCTGAGCAAAGACCCCAACGAGAAGCGCGATCACATGGTCCT
GCTGGAGTTCGTGACCGCCGCCGGGATCACTCTCGGCATGGACGAGCTGTACAAGTCCGGACTCAGATCT
CTCGAGACCTAGAAAAACATGGAGCAATCACAAGTAGCAATACAGCAGCTAACAATGCTGCTTGTGCCTG
GCTAGAAGCACAAGAGGAGGAAGAGGTGGGTTTTCCAGTCACACCTCAGGTACCTTTAAGACCAATGACT
TACAAGGCAGCTGTAGATCTTAGCCACTTTTTAAAAGAAAAGGGGGGACTGGAAGGGCTAATTCACTCCC
AAAGAAGACAAAGCTGCTTTTTGCCTGTACTGGGTCTCTCTGGTTAGACCAGATCTGAGCCTGGGAGCTC
TCTGGCTAACTAGGGAACCCACTGCTTAAGCCTCAATAAAGCTTGCCTTGAGTGCTTCAAGTAGTGTGTG
CCCGTCTGTTGTGTGACTCTGGTAACTAGAGATCCCTCAGACCCTTTTAGTCAGTGTGGAAAATCTCTAG
CACCCCCCAGGAGGTAGAGGTTGCAGTGAGCCAAGATCGCGCCACTGCATTCCAGCCTGGGCAAGAAAAC
AAGACTGTCTAAAATAATAATAATAAGTTAAGGGTATTAAATATATTTATACATGGAGGTCATAAAAATA
TATATATTTGGGCTGGGCGCAGTGGCTCACACCTGCGCCCGGCCCTTTGGGAGGCCGAGGCAGGTGGATC
ACCTGAGTTTGGGAGTTCCAGACCAGCCTGACCAACATGGAGAAACCCCTTCTCTGTGTATTTTTAGTAG
ATTTTATTTTATGTGTATTTTATTCACAGGTATTTCTGGAAAACTGAAACTGTTTTTCCTCTACTCTGAT
ACCACAAGAATCATCAGCACAGAGGAAGACTTCTGTGATCAAATGTGGTGGGAGAGGGAGGTTTTCACCA
GCACATGAGCAGTCAGTTCTGCCGCAGACTCGGCGGGTGTCCTTCGGTTCAGTTCCAACACCGCCTGCCT
GGAGAGAGGTCAGACCACAGGGTGAGGGCTCAGTCCCCAAGACATAAACACCCAAGACATAAACACCCAA
CAGGTCCACCCCGCCTGCTGCCCAGGCAGAGCCGATTCACCAAGACGGGAATTAGGATAGAGAAAGAGTA
AGTCACACAGAGCCGGCTGTGCGGGAGAACGGAGTTCTATTATGACTCAAATCAGTCTCCCCAAGCATTC
GGGGATCAGAGTTTTTAAGGATAACTTAGTGTGTAGGGGGCCAGTGAGTTGGAGATGAAAGCGTAGGGAG
TCGAAGGTGTCCTTTTGCGCCGAGTCAGTTCCTGGGTGGGGGCCACAAGATCGGATGAGCCAGTTTATCA
ATCCGGGGGTGCCAGCTGATCCATGGAGTGCAGGGTCTGCAAAATATCTCAAGCACTGATTGATCTTAGG
TTTTACAATAGTGATGTTACCCCAGGAACAATTTGGGGAAGGTCAGAATCTTGTAGCCTGTAGCTGCATG
ACTCCTAAACCATAATTTCTTTTTTGTTTTTTTTTTTTTATTTTTGAGACAGGGTCTCACTCTGTCACCT
AGGCTGGAGTGCAGTGGTGCAATCACAGCTCACTGCAGCCTCAACGTCGTAAGCTCAAGCGATCCTCCCA
CCTCAGCCTGCCTGGTAGCTGAGACTACAAGCGACGCCCCAGTTAATTTTTGTATTTTTGGTAGAGGCAG
CGTTTTGCCGTGTGGCCCTGGCTGGTCTCGAACTCCTGGGCTCAAGTGATCCAGCCTCAGCCTCCCAAAG
TGCTGGGACAACCGGGGCCAGTCACTGCACCTGGCCCTAAACCATAATTTCTAATCTTTTGGCTAATTTG
TTAGTCCTACAAAGGCAGTCTAGTCCCCAGGCAAAAAGGGGGTTTGTTTCGGGAAAGGGCTGTTACTGTC
TTTGTTTCAAACTATAAACTAAGTTCCTCCTAAACTTAGTTCGGCCTACACCCAGGAATGAACAAGGAGA
GCTTGGAGGTTAGAAGCACGATGGAATTGGTTAGGTCAGATCTCTTTCACTGTCTGAGTTATAATTTTGC
AATGGTGGTTCAAAGACTGCCCGCTTCTGACACCAGTCGCTGCATTAATGAATCGGCCAACGCGCGGGGA
GAGGCGGTTTGCGTATTGGCGCTCTTCCGCTTCCTCGCTCACTGACTCGCTGCGCTCGGTCGTTCGGCTG
CGGCGAGCGGTATCAGCTCACTCAAAGGCGGTAATACGGTTATCCACAGAATCAGGGGATAACGCAGGAA
AGAACATGTGAGCAAAAGGCCAGCAAAAGGCCAGGAACCGTAAAAAGGCCGCGTTGCTGGCGTTTTTCCA
TAGGCTCCGCCCCCCTGACGAGCATCACAAAAATCGACGCTCAAGTCAGAGGTGGCGAAACCCGACAGGA
CTATAAAGATACCAGGCGTTTCCCCCTGGAAGCTCCCTCGTGCGCTCTCCTGTTCCGACCCTGCCGCTTA
CCGGATACCTGTCCGCCTTTCTCCCTTCGGGAAGCGTGGCGCTTTCTCAATGCTCACGCTGTAGGTATCT
CAGTTCGGTGTAGGTCGTTCGCTCCAAGCTGGGCTGTGTGCACGAACCCCCCGTTCAGCCCGACCGCTGC
GCCTTATCCGGTAACTATCGTCTTGAGTCCAACCCGGTAAGACACGACTTATCGCCACTGGCAGCAGCCA
CTGGTAACAGGATTAGCAGAGCGAGGTATGTAGGCGGTGCTACAGAGTTCTTGAAGTGGTGGCCTAACTA
CGGCTACACTAGAAGGACAGTATTTGGTATCTGCGCTCTGCTGAAGCCAGTTACCTTCGGAAAAAGAGTT
GGTAGCTCTTGATCCGGCAAACAAACCACCGCTGGTAGCGGTGGTTTTTTTGTTTGCAAGCAGCAGATTA
CGCGCAGAAAAAAAGGATCTCAAGAAGATCCTTTGATCTTTTCTACGGGGTCTGACGCTCAGTGGAACGA
AAACTCACGTTAAGGGATTTTGGTCATGAGATTATCAAAAAGGATCTTCACCTAGATCCTTTTAAATTAA
AAATGAAGTTTTAAATCAATCTAAAGTATATATGAGTAAACTTGGTCTGACAGTTACCAATGCTTAATCA
GTGAGGCACCTATCTCAGCGATCTGTCTATTTCGTTCATCCATAGTTGCCTGACTCCCCGTCGTGTAGAT
AACTACGATACGGGAGGGCTTACCATCTGGCCCCAGTGCTGCAATGATACCGCGAGACCCACGCTCACCG
GCTCCAGATTTATCAGCAATAAACCAGCCAGCCGGAAGGGCCGAGCGCAGAAGTGGTCCTGCAACTTTAT
CCGCCTCCATCCAGTCTATTAATTGTTGCCGGGAAGCTAGAGTAAGTAGTTCGCCAGTTAATAGTTTGCG
CAACGTTGTTGCCATTGCTACAGGCATCGTGGTGTCACGCTCGTCGTTTGGTATGGCTTCATTCAGCTCC
GGTTCCCAACGATCAAGGCGAGTTACATGATCCCCCATGTTGTGCAAAAAAGCGGTTAGCTCCTTCGGTC
CTCCGATCGTTGTCAGAAGTAAGTTGGCCGCAGTGTTATCACTCATGGTTATGGCAGCACTGCATAATTC
TCTTACTGTCATGCCATCCGTAAGATGCTTTTCTGTGACTGGTGAGTACTCAACCAAGTCATTCTGAGAA
TAGTGTATGCGGCGACCGAGTTGCTCTTGCCCGGCGTCAATACGGGATAATACCGCGCCACATAGCAGAA
CTTTAAAAGTGCTCATCATTGGAAAACGTTCTTCGGGGCGAAAACTCTCAAGGATCTTACCGCTGTTGAG
ATCCAGTTCGATGTAACCCACTCGTGCACCCAACTGATCTTCAGCATCTTTTACTTTCACCAGCGTTTCT
GGGTGAGCAAAAACAGGAAGGCAAAATGCCGCAAAAAAGGGAATAAGGGCGACACGGAAATGTTGAATAC
TCATACTCTTCCTTTTTCAATATTATTGAAGCATTTATCAGGGTTATTGTCTCATGAGCGGATACATATT
TGAATGTATTTAGAAAAATAAACAAATAGGGGTTCCGCGCACATTTCCCCGAAAAGTGCCACCTGACGTC
TAAGAAACCATTATTATCATGACATTAACCTATAAAAATAGGCGTATCACGAGGCCCTTTCGTCTTCAAG
AACTGCCTCGCGCGTTTCGGTGATGACGGTGAAAACCTCTGACACATGCAGCTCCCGGAGACGGTCACAG
CTTGTCTGTAAGCGGATGCCGGGAGCAGACAAGCCCGTCAGGGCGCGTCAGCGGGTGTTGGCGGGTGTCG
GGGCGCAGCCATGACCCAGTCACGTAGCGATAGCGGAGTGTACTGGCTTAACTATGCGGCATCAGAGCAG
ATTGTACTGAGAGTGCACCATATGCGGTGTGAAATACCGCACAGATGCGTAAGGAGAAAATACCGCATCA
GGCGCCATTCGCCATTCAGGCTGCGCAACTGTTGGGAAGGGCGATCGGTGCGGGCCTCTTCGCTATTACG
CCAGGGGAGGCAGAGATTGCAGTAAGCTGAGATCGCAGCACTGCACTCCAGCCTGGGCGACAGAGTAAGA
CTCTGTCTCAAAAATAAAATAAATAAATCAATCAGATATTCCAATCTTTTCCTTTATTTATTTATTTATT
TTCTATTTTGGAAACACAGTCCTTCCTTATTCCAGAATTACACATATATTCTATTTTTCTTTATATGCTC
CAGTTTTTTTTAGACCTTCACCTGAAATGTGTGTATACAAAATCTAGGCCAGTCCAGCAGAGCCTAAAGG
TAAAAAATAAAATAATAAAAAATAAATAAAATCTAGCTCACTCCTTCACATCAAAATGGAGATACAGCTG
TTAGCATTAAATACCAAATAACCCATCTTGTCCTCAATAATTTTAAGCGCCTCTCTCCACCACATCTAAC
TCCTGTCAAAGGCATGTGCCCCTTCCGGGCGCTCTGCTGTGCTGCCAACCAACTGGCATGTGGACTCTGC
AGGGTCCCTAACTGCCAAGCCCCACAGTGTGCCCTGAGGCTGCCCCTTCCTTCTAGCGGCTGCCCCCACT
CGGCTTTGCTTTCCCTAGTTTCAGTTACTTGCGTTCAGCCAAGGTCTGAAACTAGGTGCGCACAGAGCGG
TAAGACTGCGAGAGAAAGAGACCAGCTTTACAGGGGGTTTATCACAGTGCACCCTGACAGTCGTCAGCCT
CACAGGGGGTTTATCACATTGCACCCTGACAGTCGTCAGCCTCACAGGGGGTTTATCACAGTGCACCCTT
ACAATCATTCCATTTGATTCACAATTTTTTTAGTCTCTACTGTGCCTAACTTGTAAGTTAAATTTGATCA
GAGGTGTGTTCCCAGAGGGGAAAACAGTATATACAGGGTTCAGTACTATCGCATTTCAGGCCTCCACCTG
GGTCTTGGAATGTGTCCCCCGAGGGGTGATGACTACCTCAGTTGGATCTCCACAGGTCACAGTGACACAA
GATAACCAAGACACCTCCCAAGGCTACCACAATGGGCCGCCCTCCACGTGCACATGGCCGGAGGAACTGC
CATGTCGGAGGTGCAAGCACACCTGCGCATCAGAGTCCTTGGTGTGGAGGGAGGGACCAGCGCAGCTTCC
AGCCATCCACCTGATGAACAGAACCTAGGGAAAGCCCCAGTTCTACTTACACCAGGAAAGGC
Features (pLannotate 1.2.2; 25 found; start..end, strand, type, name):
    377..634     +  LTR            5' LTR (truncated): truncated 5' long terminal repeat (LTR) from HIV-1
    682..806     +  misc_feature   HIV-1 Ψ: packaging signal of human immunodeficiency virus type 1
    790..1247    +  CDS            HIV-1 gag (fragment): gag protein from human immunodeficiency virus 1; gag
   1260..1395    +  rep_origin     SV40 ori: SV40 origin of replication
   1414..1528    +  misc_feature   cPPT/CTS: central polypurine tract and central termination sequence of HIV-1
   1673..1906    +  misc_feature   RRE: The Rev response element (RRE) of HIV-1 allows for Rev-dependent mRNA export from the nucleus to the cytoplasm.
   2283..2383    +  CDS            Rev (fragment): human immunodeficiency virus 1 (HIV-1) Rev protein; rev; enhances nuclear export of unspliced and incompletely spliced viral mRNAs
   2389..2410    -  promoter       minimal CMV promoter (fragment): human cytomegalovirus (CMV) immediate early promoter
   2440..2754    +  promoter       tight TRE promoter: Tet-responsive promoter PTight, consisting of seven tet operator sequences followed by the minimal CMV promoter
   2769..3485    +  CDS            EGFP: EGFP is a basic (constitutively fluorescent) green fluorescent protein published in 1996, derived from Aequorea victoria. It is reported to be a rapidly-maturing weak dimer with moderate acid sensitivity.
   3497..3688    +  CDS            nef (fragment): NEF_HV1Z2 - Experimental evidence at protein level: Swiss-Prot protein existence level 1. Extracellular Nef protein targets CD4(+) T-lymphocytes for apoptosis by interacting with CXCR4 surface receptors. From Human immunodeficiency virus type 1 group M subtype D (isolate Z2/CDC-Z34) (HIV-1).
   3690..3721    +  LTR            3' LTR (fragment): 3' long terminal repeat (LTR) from HIV-1
   3742..3922    +  LTR            5' LTR (truncated): truncated 5' long terminal repeat (LTR) from HIV-1
   3926..3982    -  CDS            C16orf89 (fragment): CP089_HUMAN - Experimental evidence at protein level: Swiss-Prot protein existence level 1. From Homo sapiens (Human).
   4020..4184    -  CDS            YS049_HUMAN (fragment): Experimental evidence at transcript level: Swiss-Prot protein existence level 2. From Homo sapiens (Human).
   4972..5160    +  CDS            EEF1AKMT2 (fragment): EFMT2_HUMAN - Also known as C10orf138, METTL10 From Homo sapiens (Human).
   5499..5549    -  CDS            lacI (fragment): lac repressor; lacI; The lac repressor binds to the lac operator to inhibit transcription in E. coli. This inhibition can be relieved by adding lactose or isopropyl-β-D-thiogalactopyranoside (IPTG).
   5735..6323    -  rep_origin     ori: high-copy-number ColE1/pMB1/pBR322/pUC origin of replication
   6494..7354    -  CDS            AmpR: β-lactamase; bla; confers resistance to ampicillin, carbenicillin, and related antibiotics
   7355..7459    -  promoter       AmpR promoter: bla
   7563..7602    +  CDS            rop (fragment): Rop protein, which maintains plasmids at low copy number; rop
   7704..7842    +  misc_feature   bom: basis of mobility region from pBR322
   7848..7914    -  CDS            lacZα (fragment): LacZα fragment of β-galactosidase; lacZ fragment
   7923..8003    -  CDS            YS049_HUMAN (fragment): Experimental evidence at transcript level: Swiss-Prot protein existence level 2. From Homo sapiens (Human).
   9092..329     +  CDS            nef (fragment) (across the origin): NEF_HV1A2 - Experimental evidence at protein level: Swiss-Prot protein existence level 1. Extracellular Nef protein targets CD4(+) T-lymphocytes for apoptosis by interacting with CXCR4 surface receptors. From Human immunodeficiency virus type 1 group M subtype B (isolate ARV2/SF2) (HIV-1).
