[The description below was written by a language model from this plasmid's Addgene catalogue record and pLannotate feature annotations shown in this document.]
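Description:
pNL-EGFP/TRETightdU3 is an HIV-1-derived lentiviral transfer vector built on a pUC18 backbone, carrying an EGFP reporter under a second-generation tetracycline-responsive promoter. It is propagated in E. coli as a high-copy plasmid through a ColE1/pUC-type origin and is selected with ampicillin via the β-lactamase gene. The annotated sequence record is about 9.1 kb, consistent with the listed backbone plus a roughly 0.76 kb insert.

The viral portion begins with a 5' LTR, followed by the Ψ packaging signal extending into a gag fragment. These elements allow the genomic RNA to be encapsidated when packaging functions are supplied in trans. Next come a small SV40 origin segment, the cPPT/CTS element, which aids nuclear import of the reverse-transcribed genome, and the RRE, which provides Rev-dependent export of unspliced vector RNA; a Rev coding fragment is also annotated.

The internal expression cassette consists of the tight TRE promoter (seven tet operators joined to a minimal CMV promoter) driving Aequorea victoria EGFP, so reporter expression depends on a tetracycline-controlled transactivator. That transactivator is not encoded on this plasmid. Downstream lie a nef fragment and a 3' LTR annotated only as a short fragment plus a truncated region. Together with the "dU3" in the name, this points to a U3-deleted, self-inactivating design, although the record does not describe the deletion explicitly. Several short matches to human genes flank the provirus; these may be cellular flanking DNA or spurious hits.

The associated publication concerns tight control of transgene expression from lentiviral vectors, which fits use of this construct as a reporter for measuring basal leakiness and inducibility of the promoter in transduced cells.
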