Addgene plasmid #18660: pNL-EGFP/TRETightdU3
Depositing lab: Jakob Reiser. Depositing organization: Louisiana State University Health Sciences Center, New Orleans. Publication: Tight control of transgene expression by lentivirus vectors containing second-generation tetracycline-responsive promoters. Pluta K, Luce MJ, Bao L, Agha-Mohammadi S, Reiser J. J Gene Med. 2005 Jun . 7(6):803-17. 10.1002/jgm.712 PubMed 15655804.
Backbone
  Vector backbone: pUC18
  Backbone size w/o insert (bp): 8331
  Vector type: Lentiviral
Growth in bacteria
  Bacterial resistance: Ampicillin, 100 μg/mL
  Growth temperature: 37°C
  Growth strain: Stbl3
  Growth instructions: DH5alpha
  Copy number: High Copy
Gene/Insert
  Gene/Insert name: EGFP
  Species: Aequorea victoria
  Insert size (bp): 761
  Cloning method: Restriction Enzyme; 5′ cloning site BamHI, SacII (unknown if destroyed); 3′ cloning site BsrGI, KpnI (unknown if destroyed)
  Sequencing primers: 5′ N/A; 3′ N/A
Terms and licenses: Academic/Nonprofit Terms; Industry Terms: Not Available to Industry
How to cite: pNL-EGFP/TRETightdU3 was a gift from Jakob Reiser (Addgene plasmid # 18660 ; http://n2t.net/addgene:18660 ; RRID:Addgene_18660)
