>Addgene plasmid #18660 | pNL-EGFP/TRETightdU3 | addgene partial sequence | sequence record 24600 | SV40pro-F 5'-TATTTATGCAGAGGCCGAGG-3'
GTNNNNNNCCNGCTNNCTTCGAGTGTGAGGAGGCTTTTTTGGAGGCCTAGGCTTTTGCNAATGCATAAAA
GAAAAGGGGGGATTGGGGGGTACAGTGCANGGGAAAGANTAGTAGACATAATACGCGNCNNACNTNCANA
CTAAAGNATTACAAAAACAAATTACNAAAATTCAANATTTTCGGGNTTATNACAGGGACAGCAGGAGATC
CNCNATTGGANAAGTGAATTATATAANTNTNANGTACTCAANATTGNACCATTAGGANTAGCNCCCACCA
AGGCGAANAGAANANTGGTGCACAGAGAAAAGAGAGCACTGGNAATAGGANCTTTGTTCCTTGGGTTCTT
GGGAGCANCAGGAAGCACTATGGGCGCAGCGTCNATGACNCTGACGGNACANGCCAGACNATTATTGTCT
GGTATAGTGCNNCACCAAANCANTTNGCTGAGGGCTNTNGAGGCGCANCAGCNTCTGTTGCAACTCACAG
TCTGGNGCATCAAGCAGCTCCAGGCGAGAATCCTGGCTGTGGAAAGATACCTAAAGGATCAACAGCTCCT
GGGGATTTGGGGTTGCTCTGGAANACTCATTTGCACCACTGCTGTGCCTTGNAATGCTAGTTGGACTAAT
ANATCTCTNNAACNGATTNGGAATAACATGACCCGGNTGGAGTGGGACAGAGANATTANCANTNACTCAN
GCTTANTACNCTCCTTATTGNTNANTCNCAGACCAGNNGAAAGAGTGAACACANTATTGGATTCNANAGT
NGGCAGTNGGGAATGGTTNACATACAATTGGCTGTGGATAAANNNCTCNAGGNCTAG
